Addgene plasmid #77258: DGKD gRNA (BRDN0001147131)
Purpose: 3rd generation lentiviral gRNA plasmid targeting human DGKD
Depositing lab: John Doench & David Root. Depositing organization: Broad Institute. Publication: Optimized sgRNA design to maximize activity and minimize off-target effects of CRISPR-Cas9. Doench JG, Fusi N, Sullender M, Hegde M, Vaimberg EW, Donovan KF, Smith I, Tothova Z, Wilen C, Orchard R, Virgin HW, Listgarten J, Root DE. Nat Biotechnol. 2016 Jan 18. doi: 10.1038/nbt.3437. PubMed 26780180.
Backbone
  Vector backbone: lentiGuide-Puro
  Backbone manufacturer: Zhang Lab (Addgene plasmid # 52963)
  Vector type: Mammalian Expression, Lentiviral, CRISPR
  Selectable markers: Puromycin
Growth in bacteria
  Bacterial resistance: Ampicillin, 100 μg/mL
  Growth temperature: 37°C
  Growth strain: DH5alpha
  Copy number: High Copy
Gene/Insert
  Gene/Insert name: DGKD (alt names: DGKD; NM_003648.2)
  gRNA/shRNA sequence: CGTCACCGAAGACTTCAGCG
  Species: H. sapiens (human)
  Entrez Gene: DGKD (a.k.a. DGK-delta, DGKdelta, dgkd-2)
  Promoter: hU6
  Cloning method: Unknown
  Sequencing primers: 5′ U6-F; 3′ pS2-R
Terms and licenses: Academic/Nonprofit Terms; Industry Terms: Not Available to Industry
Depositor comments: The gRNA was designed to target the following Genbank reference sequence(s): NM_003648.2,NM_152879.2. Note that this plasmid does NOT contain Cas9. It should be used in conjunction with lentiCas9-Blast (Addgene #52962) or otherwise with cell lines already expressing Cas9. Browse the full kinome gRNA library at http://www.addgene.org/pooled-library/broadgpp-human-kinome/ or visit http://www.broadinstitute.org/rnai/public/ for detailed protocols and information.
How to cite: DGKD gRNA (BRDN0001147131) was a gift from John Doench & David Root (Addgene plasmid # 77258 ; http://n2t.net/addgene:77258 ; RRID:Addgene_77258)
