[The description below was written by a language model from this plasmid's Addgene catalogue record and pLannotate feature annotations shown in this document.]
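Description:
DGKD gRNA (BRDN0001147131) is a third-generation lentiviral CRISPR guide plasmid built on the lentiGuide-Puro backbone, carrying a single guide RNA directed against human DGKD (diacylglycerol kinase delta). The guide was designed against two DGKD reference transcripts and belongs to a human kinome gRNA collection. In bacteria the 8.3 kb plasmid is maintained through a high-copy ColE1/pUC-type origin with ampicillin selection (β-lactamase). An f1 origin, an SV40 origin and remnants of lac and phage-promoter sequences are also annotated in the backbone.

The transfer cassette is framed by an RSV promoter fused to a truncated HIV-1 5' LTR and by a self-inactivating ΔU3 3' LTR followed by an SV40 polyadenylation signal. The RSV-driven hybrid LTR makes genomic RNA production Tat-independent, which is typical of third-generation systems. Between the LTRs lie the Ψ packaging signal with a partial gag sequence, the Rev response element for Rev-dependent nuclear export, and a cPPT/CTS element that aids nuclear import of the viral genome. The human U6 RNA polymerase III promoter drives the DGKD-targeting spacer joined to the Streptococcus pyogenes Cas9 gRNA scaffold. Downstream, the EF-1α core promoter with its intron A expresses puromycin N-acetyltransferase so that transduced mammalian cells can be selected, and a WPRE enhances transcript expression.

The plasmid does not encode Cas9. It is intended for use together with a separate Cas9 vector such as lentiCas9-Blast, or in cell lines that already express Cas9, to disrupt DGKD after lentiviral delivery.
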