Features (pLannotate 1.2.2; 29 found; start..end, strand, type, name):
     14..80      +  CDS            small t antigen (fragment): SV40 (simian virus 40) small t antigen
    106..317     +  promoter       EF-1α core promoter: core promoter for human elongation factor EF-1α
    318..1256    +  intron         EF-1α intron A: intron upstream of the start codon of human EF-1α
   1278..1877    +  CDS            PuroR (fragment): puromycin N-acetyltransferase; pac from Streptomyces; confers resistance to puromycin
   1893..2481    +  misc_feature   WPRE: woodchuck hepatitis virus posttranscriptional regulatory element
   2532..2551    +  misc_feature   cPPT/CTS (fragment): central polypurine tract and central termination sequence of HIV-1
   2553..2786    +  LTR            3' LTR (ΔU3): self-inactivating 3' long terminal repeat (LTR) from HIV-1
   2864..2985    +  polyA_signal   SV40 poly(A) signal: SV40 polyadenylation signal
   3025..3160    +  rep_origin     SV40 ori: SV40 origin of replication
   3181..3199    -  promoter       T7 promoter: promoter for bacteriophage T7 RNA polymerase
   3207..3362    +  CDS            lacZα (fragment): LacZα fragment of β-galactosidase; lacZ fragment
   3367..3795    +  rep_origin     f1 ori (sequence partly withheld): f1 bacteriophage origin of replication; arrow indicates direction of (+) strand synthesis
   3848..3952    +  promoter       AmpR promoter: bla
   3953..4813    +  CDS            AmpR: β-lactamase; bla; confers resistance to ampicillin, carbenicillin, and related antibiotics
   4984..5572    +  rep_origin     ori: high-copy-number ColE1/pMB1/pBR322/pUC origin of replication
   5755..5847    +  CDS            lacI (fragment): lac repressor; lacI; The lac repressor binds to the lac operator to inhibit transcription in E. coli. This inhibition can be relieved by adding lactose or isopropyl-β-D-thiogalactopyranoside (IPTG).
   5860..5881    +  protein_bind   CAP binding site: CAP binding activates transcription in the presence of cAMP. E. coli catabolite activator protein
   5896..5926    +  promoter       lac promoter: promoter for the E. coli lac operon
   5934..5950    +  protein_bind   lac operator: The lac repressor binds to the lac operator to inhibit transcription in E. coli. This inhibition can be relieved by adding lactose or isopropyl-β-D-thiogalactopyranoside (IPTG). lac repressor encoded by lacI
   5995..6013    +  promoter       T3 promoter: promoter for bacteriophage T3 RNA polymerase
   6041..6267    +  promoter       RSV promoter: Rous sarcoma virus enhancer/promoter
   6268..6448    +  LTR            5' LTR (truncated): truncated 5' long terminal repeat (LTR) from HIV-1
   6495..6620    +  misc_feature   HIV-1 Ψ: packaging signal of human immunodeficiency virus type 1
   6604..6967    +  CDS            HIV-1 gag (fragment): gag protein from human immunodeficiency virus 1; gag
   7113..7346    +  misc_feature   RRE: The Rev response element (RRE) of HIV-1 allows for Rev-dependent mRNA export from the nucleus to the cytoplasm.
   7723..7749    +  CDS            Rev (fragment): human immunodeficiency virus 1 (HIV-1) Rev protein; rev; enhances nuclear export of unspliced and incompletely spliced viral mRNAs
   7753..7993    +  promoter       U6 promoter: RNA polymerase III promoter for human U6 snRNA
   8023..8098    +  misc_RNA       gRNA scaffold: guide RNA scaffold for the Streptococcus pyogenes CRISPR/Cas9 system
   8154..8271    +  misc_feature   cPPT/CTS: central polypurine tract and central termination sequence of HIV-1
>Addgene plasmid #77258 | DGKD gRNA (BRDN0001147131) | addgene full sequence | sequence record 187412 | Addgene Assembled Sequence
CCCGGGTGCAAAGATGGATAAAGTTTTAAACAGAGAGGAATCTTTGCAGCTAATGGACCTTCTAGGTCTT
GAAAGGAGTGGGAATTGGCTCCGGTGCCCGTCAGTGGGCAGAGCGCACATCGCCCACAGTCCCCGAGAAG
TTGGGGGGAGGGGTCGGCAATTGATCCGGTGCCTAGAGAAGGTGGCGCGGGGTAAACTGGGAAAGTGATG
TCGTGTACTGGCTCCGCCTTTTTCCCGAGGGTGGGGGAGAACCGTATATAAGTGCAGTAGTCGCCGTGAA
CGTTCTTTTTCGCAACGGGTTTGCCGCCAGAACACAGGTAAGTGCCGTGTGTGGTTCCCGCGGGCCTGGC
CTCTTTACGGGTTATGGCCCTTGCGTGCCTTGAATTACTTCCACCTGGCTGCAGTACGTGATTCTTGATC
CCGAGCTTCGGGTTGGAAGTGGGTGGGAGAGTTCGAGGCCTTGCGCTTAAGGAGCCCCTTCGCCTCGTGC
TTGAGTTGAGGCCTGGCCTGGGCGCTGGGGCCGCCGCGTGCGAATCTGGTGGCACCTTCGCGCCTGTCTC
GCTGCTTTCGATAAGTCTCTAGCCATTTAAAATTTTTGATGACCTGCTGCGACGCTTTTTTTCTGGCAAG
ATAGTCTTGTAAATGCGGGCCAAGATCTGCACACTGGTATTTCGGTTTTTGGGGCCGCGGGCGGCGACGG
GGCCCGTGCGTCCCAGCGCACATGTTCGGCGAGGCGGGGCCTGCGAGCGCGGCCACCGAGAATCGGACGG
GGGTAGTCTCAAGCTGGCCGGCCTGCTCTGGTGCCTGGCCTCGCGCCGCCGTGTATCGCCCCGCCCTGGG
CGGCAAGGCTGGCCCGGTCGGCACCAGTTGCGTGAGCGGAAAGATGGCCGCTTCCCGGCCCTGCTGCAGG
GAGCTCAAAATGGAGGACGCGGCGCTCGGGAGAGCGGGCGGGTGAGTCACCCACACAAAGGAAAAGGGCC
TTTCCGTCCTCAGCCGTCGCTTCATGTGACTCCACGGAGTACCGGGCGCCGTCCAGGCACCTCGATTAGT
TCTCGAGCTTTTGGAGTACGTCGTCTTTAGGTTGGGGGGAGGGGTTTTATGCGATGGAGTTTCCCCACAC
TGAGTGGGTGGAGACTGAAGTTAGGCCAGCTTGGCACTTGATGTAATTCTCCTTGGAATTTGCCCTTTTT
GAGTTTGGATCTTGGTTCATTCTCAAGCCTCAGACAGTGGTTCAAAGTTTTTTTCTTCCATTTCAGGTGT
CGTGACGTACGGCCACCATGACCGAGTACAAGCCCACGGTGCGCCTCGCCACCCGCGACGACGTCCCCAG
GGCCGTACGCACCCTCGCCGCCGCGTTCGCCGACTACCCCGCCACGCGCCACACCGTCGATCCGGACCGC
CACATCGAGCGGGTCACCGAGCTGCAAGAACTCTTCCTCACGCGCGTCGGGCTCGACATCGGCAAGGTGT
GGGTCGCGGACGACGGCGCCGCCGTGGCGGTCTGGACCACGCCGGAGAGCGTCGAAGCGGGGGCGGTGTT
CGCCGAGATCGGCCCGCGCATGGCCGAGTTGAGCGGTTCCCGGCTGGCCGCGCAGCAACAGATGGAAGGC
CTCCTGGCGCCGCACCGGCCCAAGGAGCCCGCGTGGTTCCTGGCCACCGTCGGAGTCTCGCCCGACCACC
AGGGCAAGGGTCTGGGCAGCGCCGTCGTGCTCCCCGGAGTGGAGGCGGCCGAGCGCGCCGGGGTGCCCGC
CTTCCTGGAGACCTCCGCGCCCCGCAACCTCCCCTTCTACGAGCGGCTCGGCTTCACCGTCACCGCCGAC
GTCGAGGTGCCCGAAGGACCGCGCACCTGGTGCATGACCCGCAAGCCCGGTGCCTGAACGCGTTAAGTCG
ACAATCAACCTCTGGATTACAAAATTTGTGAAAGATTGACTGGTATTCTTAACTATGTTGCTCCTTTTAC
GCTATGTGGATACGCTGCTTTAATGCCTTTGTATCATGCTATTGCTTCCCGTATGGCTTTCATTTTCTCC
TCCTTGTATAAATCCTGGTTGCTGTCTCTTTATGAGGAGTTGTGGCCCGTTGTCAGGCAACGTGGCGTGG
TGTGCACTGTGTTTGCTGACGCAACCCCCACTGGTTGGGGCATTGCCACCACCTGTCAGCTCCTTTCCGG
GACTTTCGCTTTCCCCCTCCCTATTGCCACGGCGGAACTCATCGCCGCCTGCCTTGCCCGCTGCTGGACA
GGGGCTCGGCTGTTGGGCACTGACAATTCCGTGGTGTTGTCGGGGAAATCATCGTCCTTTCCTTGGCTGC
TCGCCTGTGTTGCCACCTGGATTCTGCGCGGGACGTCCTTCTGCTACGTCCCTTCGGCCCTCAATCCAGC
GGACCTTCCTTCCCGCGGCCTGCTGCCGGCTCTGCGGCCTCTTCCGCGTCTTCGCCTTCGCCCTCAGACG
AGTCGGATCTCCCTTTGGGCCGCCTCCCCGCGTCGACTTTAAGACCAATGACTTACAAGGCAGCTGTAGA
TCTTAGCCACTTTTTAAAAGAAAAGGGGGGACTGGAAGGGCTAATTCACTCCCAACGAAGACAAGATCTG
CTTTTTGCTTGTACTGGGTCTCTCTGGTTAGACCAGATCTGAGCCTGGGAGCTCTCTGGCTAACTAGGGA
ACCCACTGCTTAAGCCTCAATAAAGCTTGCCTTGAGTGCTTCAAGTAGTGTGTGCCCGTCTGTTGTGTGA
CTCTGGTAACTAGAGATCCCTCAGACCCTTTTAGTCAGTGTGGAAAATCTCTAGCAGTACGTATAGTAGT
TCATGTCATCTTATTATTCAGTATTTATAACTTGCAAAGAAATGAATATCAGAGAGTGAGAGGAACTTGT
TTATTGCAGCTTATAATGGTTACAAATAAAGCAATAGCATCACAAATTTCACAAATAAAGCATTTTTTTC
ACTGCATTCTAGTTGTGGTTTGTCCAAACTCATCAATGTATCTTATCATGTCTGGCTCTAGCTATCCCGC
CCCTAACTCCGCCCATCCCGCCCCTAACTCCGCCCAGTTCCGCCCATTCTCCGCCCCATGGCTGACTAAT
TTTTTTTATTTATGCAGAGGCCGAGGCCGCCTCGGCCTCTGAGCTATTCCAGAAGTAGTGAGGAGGCTTT
TTTGGAGGCCTAGGGACGTACCCAATTCGCCCTATAGTGAGTCGTATTACGCGCGCTCACTGGCCGTCGT
TTTACAACGTCGTGACTGGGAAAACCCTGGCGTTACCCAACTTAATCGCCTTGCAGCACATCCCCCTTTC
GCCAGCTGGCGTAATAGCGAAGAGGCCCGCACCGATCGCCCTTCCCAACAGTTGCGCAGCCTGAATGGCG
AATGGG
[124 nt withheld, positions 3367-3490]
C
[91 nt withheld, positions 3492-3582]
A
[49 nt withheld, positions 3584-3632]
CCTTTGACGTTGGAGTCCACGTTCTTT
[37 nt withheld, positions 3660-3696]
ACCCTATCTCGGTCTATTCTTTTGATTTATAAGGGATTTTGCCGATTTCGGCCTATTGGTTAAAAAATGA
GCTGATTTAACAAAAATTTAACGCGAATTTTAACAAAATATTAACGCTTACAATTTAGGTGGCACTTTTC
GGGGAAATGTGCGCGGAACCCCTATTTGTTTATTTTTCTAAATACATTCAAATATGTATCCGCTCATGAG
ACAATAACCCTGATAAATGCTTCAATAATATTGAAAAAGGAAGAGTATGAGTATTCAACATTTCCGTGTC
GCCCTTATTCCCTTTTTTGCGGCATTTTGCCTTCCTGTTTTTGCTCACCCAGAAACGCTGGTGAAAGTAA
AAGATGCTGAAGATCAGTTGGGTGCACGAGTGGGTTACATCGAACTGGATCTCAACAGCGGTAAGATCCT
TGAGAGTTTTCGCCCCGAAGAACGTTTTCCAATGATGAGCACTTTTAAAGTTCTGCTATGTGGCGCGGTA
TTATCCCGTATTGACGCCGGGCAAGAGCAACTCGGTCGCCGCATACACTATTCTCAGAATGACTTGGTTG
AGTACTCACCAGTCACAGAAAAGCATCTTACGGATGGCATGACAGTAAGAGAATTATGCAGTGCTGCCAT
AACCATGAGTGATAACACTGCGGCCAACTTACTTCTGACAACGATCGGAGGACCGAAGGAGCTAACCGCT
TTTTTGCACAACATGGGGGATCATGTAACTCGCCTTGATCGTTGGGAACCGGAGCTGAATGAAGCCATAC
CAAACGACGAGCGTGACACCACGATGCCTGTAGCAATGGCAACAACGTTGCGCAAACTATTAACTGGCGA
ACTACTTACTCTAGCTTCCCGGCAACAATTAATAGACTGGATGGAGGCGGATAAAGTTGCAGGACCACTT
CTGCGCTCGGCCCTTCCGGCTGGCTGGTTTATTGCTGATAAATCTGGAGCCGGTGAGCGTGGGTCTCGCG
GTATCATTGCAGCACTGGGGCCAGATGGTAAGCCCTCCCGTATCGTAGTTATCTACACGACGGGGAGTCA
GGCAACTATGGATGAACGAAATAGACAGATCGCTGAGATAGGTGCCTCACTGATTAAGCATTGGTAACTG
TCAGACCAAGTTTACTCATATATACTTTAGATTGATTTAAAACTTCATTTTTAATTTAAAAGGATCTAGG
TGAAGATCCTTTTTGATAATCTCATGACCAAAATCCCTTAACGTGAGTTTTCGTTCCACTGAGCGTCAGA
CCCCGTAGAAAAGATCAAAGGATCTTCTTGAGATCCTTTTTTTCTGCGCGTAATCTGCTGCTTGCAAACA
AAAAAACCACCGCTACCAGCGGTGGTTTGTTTGCCGGATCAAGAGCTACCAACTCTTTTTCCGAAGGTAA
CTGGCTTCAGCAGAGCGCAGATACCAAATACTGTTCTTCTAGTGTAGCCGTAGTTAGGCCACCACTTCAA
GAACTCTGTAGCACCGCCTACATACCTCGCTCTGCTAATCCTGTTACCAGTGGCTGCTGCCAGTGGCGAT
AAGTCGTGTCTTACCGGGTTGGACTCAAGACGATAGTTACCGGATAAGGCGCAGCGGTCGGGCTGAACGG
GGGGTTCGTGCACACAGCCCAGCTTGGAGCGAACGACCTACACCGAACTGAGATACCTACAGCGTGAGCT
ATGAGAAAGCGCCACGCTTCCCGAAGGGAGAAAGGCGGACAGGTATCCGGTAAGCGGCAGGGTCGGAACA
GGAGAGCGCACGAGGGAGCTTCCAGGGGGAAACGCCTGGTATCTTTATAGTCCTGTCGGGTTTCGCCACC
TCTGACTTGAGCGTCGATTTTTGTGATGCTCGTCAGGGGGGCGGAGCCTATGGAAAAACGCCAGCAACGC
GGCCTTTTTACGGTTCCTGGCCTTTTGCTGGCCTTTTGCTCACATGTTCTTTCCTGCGTTATCCCCTGAT
TCTGTGGATAACCGTATTACCGCCTTTGAGTGAGCTGATACCGCTCGCCGCAGCCGAACGACCGAGCGCA
GCGAGTCAGTGAGCGAGGAAGCGGAAGAGCGCCCAATACGCAAACCGCCTCTCCCCGCGCGTTGGCCGAT
TCATTAATGCAGCTGGCACGACAGGTTTCCCGACTGGAAAGCGGGCAGTGAGCGCAACGCAATTAATGTG
AGTTAGCTCACTCATTAGGCACCCCAGGCTTTACACTTTATGCTTCCGGCTCGTATGTTGTGTGGAATTG
TGAGCGGATAACAATTTCACACAGGAAACAGCTATGACCATGATTACGCCAAGCGCGCAATTAACCCTCA
CTAAAGGGAACAAAAGCTGGAGCTGCAAGCTTAATGTAGTCTTATGCAATACTCTTGTAGTCTTGCAACA
TGGTAACGATGAGTTAGCAACATGCCTTACAAGGAGAGAAAAAGCACCGTGCATGCCGATTGGTGGAAGT
AAGGTGGTACGATCGTGCCTTATTAGGAAGGCAACAGACGGGTCTGACATGGATTGGACGAACCACTGAA
TTGCCGCATTGCAGAGATATTGTATTTAAGTGCCTAGCTCGATACATAAACGGGTCTCTCTGGTTAGACC
AGATCTGAGCCTGGGAGCTCTCTGGCTAACTAGGGAACCCACTGCTTAAGCCTCAATAAAGCTTGCCTTG
AGTGCTTCAAGTAGTGTGTGCCCGTCTGTTGTGTGACTCTGGTAACTAGAGATCCCTCAGACCCTTTTAG
TCAGTGTGGAAAATCTCTAGCAGTGGCGCCCGAACAGGGACTTGAAAGCGAAAGGGAAACCAGAGGAGCT
CTCTCGACGCAGGACTCGGCTTGCTGAAGCGCGCACGGCAAGAGGCGAGGGGCGGCGACTGGTGAGTACG
CCAAAAATTTTGACTAGCGGAGGCTAGAAGGAGAGAGATGGGTGCGAGAGCGTCAGTATTAAGCGGGGGA
GAATTAGATCGCGATGGGAAAAAATTCGGTTAAGGCCAGGGGGAAAGAAAAAATATAAATTAAAACATAT
AGTATGGGCAAGCAGGGAGCTAGAACGATTCGCAGTTAATCCTGGCCTGTTAGAAACATCAGAAGGCTGT
AGACAAATACTGGGACAGCTACAACCATCCCTTCAGACAGGATCAGAAGAACTTAGATCATTATATAATA
CAGTAGCAACCCTCTATTGTGTGCATCAAAGGATAGAGATAAAAGACACCAAGGAAGCTTTAGACAAGAT
AGAGGAAGAGCAAAACAAAAGTAAGACCACCGCACAGCAAGCGGCCGCTGATCTTCAGACCTGGAGGAGG
AGATATGAGGGACAATTGGAGAAGTGAATTATATAAATATAAAGTAGTAAAAATTGAACCATTAGGAGTA
GCACCCACCAAGGCAAAGAGAAGAGTGGTGCAGAGAGAAAAAAGAGCAGTGGGAATAGGAGCTTTGTTCC
TTGGGTTCTTGGGAGCAGCAGGAAGCACTATGGGCGCAGCGTCAATGACGCTGACGGTACAGGCCAGACA
ATTATTGTCTGGTATAGTGCAGCAGCAGAACAATTTGCTGAGGGCTATTGAGGCGCAACAGCATCTGTTG
CAACTCACAGTCTGGGGCATCAAGCAGCTCCAGGCAAGAATCCTGGCTGTGGAAAGATACCTAAAGGATC
AACAGCTCCTGGGGATTTGGGGTTGCTCTGGAAAACTCATTTGCACCACTGCTGTGCCTTGGAATGCTAG
TTGGAGTAATAAATCTCTGGAACAGATTTGGAATCACACGACCTGGATGGAGTGGGACAGAGAAATTAAC
AATTACACAAGCTTAATACACTCCTTAATTGAAGAATCGCAAAACCAGCAAGAAAAGAATGAACAAGAAT
TATTGGAATTAGATAAATGGGCAAGTTTGTGGAATTGGTTTAACATAACAAATTGGCTGTGGTATATAAA
ATTATTCATAATGATAGTAGGAGGCTTGGTAGGTTTAAGAATAGTTTTTGCTGTACTTTCTATAGTGAAT
AGAGTTAGGCAGGGATATTCACCATTATCGTTTCAGACCCACCTCCCAACCCCGAGGGGACCCAGAGAGG
GCCTATTTCCCATGATTCCTTCATATTTGCATATACGATACAAGGCTGTTAGAGAGATAATTAGAATTAA
TTTGACTGTAAACACAAAGATATTAGTACAAAATACGTGACGTAGAAAGTAATAATTTCTTGGGTAGTTT
GCAGTTTTAAAATTATGTTTTAAAATGGACTATCATATGCTTACCGTAACTTGAAAGTATTTCGATTTCT
TGGCTTTATATATCTTGTGGAAAGGACGAAACACCGCGTCACCGAAGACTTCAGCGGTTTTAGAGCTAGA
AATAGCAAGTTAAAATAAGGCTAGTCCGTTATCAACTTGAAAAAGTGGCACCGAGTCGGTGCTTTTTTAA
GCTTGGCGTAACTAGATCTTGAGACAAATGGCAGTATTCATCCACAATTTTAAAAGAAAAGGGGGGATTG
GGGGGTACAGTGCAGGGGAAAGAATAGTAGACATAATAGCAACAGACATACAAACTAAAGAATTACAAAA
ACAAATTACAAAAATTCAAAATTTTCGGGTTTATTACAGGGACAGCAGAGATCCACTTTGGCGCCGGCTC
GAGGGGG
