>Addgene plasmid #77258 | DGKD gRNA (BRDN0001147131) | depositor partial sequence | sequence record 144718 | Target Sequence
CGTCACCGAAGACTTCAGCG
