>Addgene plasmid #77258 | DGKD gRNA (BRDN0001147131) | addgene partial sequence | sequence record 187411 | hU6-F
GTAGAAAGTAATAATTTCTTGGGTAGTTTGCAGTTTTAAAATTATGTTTTAAAATGGACTATCATATGCT
TACCGTAACTTGAAAGTATTTCGATTTCTTGGCTTTATATATCTTGTGGAAAGGACGAAACACCGCGTCA
CCGAAGACTTCAGCGGTTTTAGAGCTAGAAATAGCAAGTTAAAATAAGGCTAGTCCGTTATCAACTTGAA
AAAGTGGCACCGAGTCGGTGCTTTTTTAAGCTTGGCGTAACTAGATCTTGAGACAAATGGCAGTATTCAT
CCACAATTTTAAAAGAAAAGGGGGGATTGGGGGGTACAGTGCAGGGGAAAGAATAGTAGACATAATAGCA
ACAGACATACAAACTAAAGAATTACAAAAACAAATTACAAAAATTCAAAATTTTCGGGTTTATTACAGGG
ACAGCAGAGATCCACTTTGGCGCCGGCTCGAGGGGGCCCGGGTGCAAAGATGGATAAAGTTTTAAACAGA
GAGGAATCTTTGCAGCTAATGGACCTTCTAGGTCTTGAAAGGAGTGGGAATTGGCTCCGGTGCCCGTCAG
TGGGCAGAGC
